Addgene plasmid #168577: pDONR223 HCoV-HKU1 NSP10_nostop
Purpose: Gateway-compatible Entry vector
Depositing lab: Fritz Roth. Depositing organization: Sinai Health System. Publication: A resource of human coronavirus protein-coding sequences in a flexible, multipurpose Gateway Entry clone collection. Weller B, Lin CW, Pogoutse O, Sauer M, Marin-de la Rosa N, Strobel A, Young V, Knapp JJ, Rayhan A, Falter C, Kim DK, Roth FP, Falter-Braun P. G3 (Bethesda). 2023 Jul 5;13(7):jkad105. doi: 10.1093/g3journal/jkad105. PubMed 37267226.
Backbone
  Vector backbone: pDONR223
  Backbone manufacturer: Rual et al, Genome Res. 14:2128-2135, 2004.
  Backbone size w/o insert (bp): 5005
  Vector type: Other
Growth in bacteria
  Bacterial resistance: Spectinomycin, 50 μg/mL
  Growth temperature: 37°C
  Growth strain: DH5alpha
  Copy number: Unknown
Gene/Insert
  Gene/Insert name: NSP10
  Species: Other
  Insert size (bp): 411
  Entrez Gene: ORF1ab (a.k.a. HCHV1gp1)
  Cloning method: Gateway Cloning
  Sequencing primers: 5′ m13-For; 3′ m13-Rev
Resource information
  A portion of this plasmid was derived from a plasmid made by: Falter-Braun Lab
Terms and licenses: Academic/Nonprofit Terms; Industry Terms
How to cite: pDONR223 HCoV-HKU1 NSP10_nostop was a gift from Fritz Roth (Addgene plasmid # 168577 ; http://n2t.net/addgene:168577 ; RRID:Addgene_168577)
