[The description below was written by a language model from this plasmid's Addgene catalogue record.]
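Description:
pDONR223 HCoV-HKU1 NSP10_nostop is a Gateway-compatible Entry clone built on the pDONR223 donor backbone (listed as about 5 kb without insert). It is propagated in standard E. coli cloning strains and selected with spectinomycin; the record gives the copy number as unknown and provides no feature table, so the origin of replication and other backbone elements are not itemised. As an Entry vector it is a shuttle for an open reading frame rather than an expression plasmid. The record names no promoter driving the insert, and expression depends on the Destination vector into which the ORF is later transferred.

The insert is a 411 bp coding sequence for NSP10, a non-structural protein of human coronavirus HKU1 that is encoded within the viral ORF1ab polyprotein gene. It was introduced by Gateway recombination, so in an Entry clone of this kind the ORF would be flanked by attL recombination sites, allowing an LR reaction to move it in a defined orientation and reading frame into any compatible Destination vector. The "nostop" designation indicates that the native stop codon has been omitted, which permits read-through into C-terminal fusion partners such as epitope tags, fluorescent proteins or interaction-assay domains supplied by the Destination vector. M13 forward and reverse primer sites flanking the cloning region are listed for sequence verification.

The plasmid belongs to a collection of human coronavirus protein-coding sequences assembled as flexible, multipurpose Entry clones. It is intended as a starting reagent for generating expression constructs for studies of viral proteins.
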