>Addgene plasmid #168577 | pDONR223 HCoV-HKU1 NSP10_nostop | depositor partial sequence | sequence record 326786 | Inserted CDS without stop codon
ATGGCTGGTGTTGCTACTGAGTATGCAGCTAATTCTTCTATACTTTCATTATGTGCATTTTCTGTAGATC
CTAAGAAAACTTATTTAGATTATATACAACAAGGTGGTGTACCTATAATTAATTGTGTTAAAATGCTCTG
TGATCATGCTGGTACTGGTATGGCCATTACTATTAAACCTGAGGCTACTATTAACCAAGATTCTTATGGT
GGTGCCTCAGTTTGTATTTATTGCCGTGCACGTGTAGAGCATCCAGATGTAGATGGTATATGTAAATTAC
GTGGTAAATTTGTACAAGTCCCTTTGGGTATAAAAGATCCTATTCTTTATGTGTTAACACATGATGTTTG
TCAAGTCTGTGGTTTTTGGAGAGATGGCAGTTGTTCCTGTGTAGGTTCAAGTGTCGCTGTTCAATAA
